>Addgene plasmid #157649 | GGDest1-Amp | addgene full sequence | sequence record 319736 | Addgene NGS Result
GGGTTTTCCCAGTCACGACGTTGTAAAACGACGGCCAGTGAATTGGAGGCTACAGTCAGTGGAGAGGACT
TTCACTGACTGACTGACTGCGTCTCAACCTGAATTCGCGGCCGCATCTAGACCCGCCGCCACCATGGAGG
GGTCTTCGAGAAGACCTACTAGTAGCGGCCGCTGCAGAGCAAGAGACGACTGACTGACTGACTGGAAAGA
GGAAGGGCTGGAAGAGGAAGGAGCTTGGCGTAATCATGGTCATAGCTGTTTCCTGTGTGAAATTGTTATC
CGCTCACAATTCCACACAACATACGAGCCGGAAGCATAAAGTGTAAAGCCTGGGGTGCCTAATGAGTGAG
CTAACTCACATTAATTGCGTTGCGCTCACTGCCCGCTTTCCAGTCGGGAAACCTGTCGTGCCAGCTGCAT
TAATGAATCGGCCAACGCGCGGGGAGAGGCGGTTTGCGTATTGGGCGCTCTTCCGCTTCCTCGCTCACTG
ACTCGCTGCGCTCGGTCGTTCGGCTGCGGCGAGCGGTATCAGCTCACTCAAAGGCGGTAATACGGTTATC
CACAGAATCAGGGGATAACGCAGGAAAGAACATGTGAGCAAAAGGCCAGCAAAAGGCCAGGAACCGTAAA
AAGGCCGCGTTGCTGGCGTTTTTCCATAGGCTCCGCCCCCCTGACGAGCATCACAAAAATCGACGCTCAA
GTCAGAGGTGGCGAAACCCGACAGGACTATAAAGATACCAGGCGTTTCCCCCTGGAAGCTCCCTCGTGCG
CTCTCCTGTTCCGACCCTGCCGCTTACCGGATACCTGTCCGCCTTTCTCCCTTCGGGAAGCGTGGCGCTT
TCTCATAGCTCACGCTGTAGGTATCTCAGTTCGGTGTAGGTCGTTCGCTCCAAGCTGGGCTGTGTGCACG
AACCCCCCGTTCAGCCCGACCGCTGCGCCTTATCCGGTAACTATCGTCTTGAGTCCAACCCGGTAAGACA
CGACTTATCGCCACTGGCAGCAGCCACTGGTAACAGGATTAGCAGAGCGAGGTATGTAGGCGGTGCTACA
GAGTTCTTGAAGTGGTGGCCTAACTACGGCTACACTAGAAGAACAGTATTTGGTATCTGCGCTCTGCTGA
AGCCAGTTACCTTCGGAAAAAGAGTTGGTAGCTCTTGATCCGGCAAACAAACCACCGCTGGTAGCGGTGG
TTTTTTTGTTTGCAAGCAGCAGATTACGCGCAGAAAAAAAGGATCTCAAGAAGATCCTTTGATCTTTTCT
ACGGGGTCTGACGCTCAGTGGAACGAAAACTCACGTTAAGGGATTTTGGTCATGAGATTATCAAAAAGGA
TCTTCACCTAGATCCTTTTAAATTAAAAATGAAGTTTTAAATCAATCTAAAGTATATATGAGTAAACTTG
GTCTGACAGTTACCAATGCTTAATCAGTGAGGCACCTATCTCAGCGATCTGTCTATTTCGTTCATCCATA
GTTGCCTGACTCCCCGTCGTGTAGATAACTACGATACGGGAGGGCTTACCATCTGGCCCCAGTGCTGCAA
TGATACCGCGAGACCCACGCTCACCGGCTCCAGATTTATCAGCAATAAACCAGCCAGCCGGAAGGGCCGA
GCGCAGAAGTGGTCCTGCAACTTTATCCGCCTCCATCCAGTCTATTAATTGTTGCCGGGAAGCTAGAGTA
AGTAGTTCGCCAGTTAATAGTTTGCGCAACGTTGTTGCCATTGCTACAGGCATCGTGGTGTCACGCTCGT
CGTTTGGTATGGCTTCATTCAGCTCCGGTTCCCAACGATCAAGGCGAGTTACATGATCCCCCATGTTGTG
CAAAAAAGCGGTTAGCTCCTTCGGTCCTCCGATCGTTGTCAGAAGTAAGTTGGCCGCAGTGTTATCACTC
ATGGTTATGGCAGCACTGCATAATTCTCTTACTGTCATGCCATCCGTAAGATGCTTTTCTGTGACTGGTG
AGTACTCAACCAAGTCATTCTGAGAATAGTGTATGCGGCGACCGAGTTGCTCTTGCCCGGCGTCAATACG
GGATAATACCGCGCCACATAGCAGAACTTTAAAAGTGCTCATCATTGGAAAACGTTCTTCGGGGCGAAAA
CTCTCAAGGATCTTACCGCTGTTGAGATCCAGTTCGATGTAACCCACTCGTGCACCCAACTGATCTTCAG
CATCTTTTACTTTCACCAGCGTTTCTGGGTGAGCAAAAACAGGAAGGCAAAATGCCGCAAAAAAGGGAAT
AAGGGCGACACGGAAATGTTGAATACTCATACTCTTCCTTTTTCAATATTATTGAAGCATTTATCAGGGT
TATTGTCTCATGAGCGGATACATATTTGAATGTATTTAGAAAAATAAACAAATAGGGGTTCCGCGCACAT
TTCCCCGAAAAGTGCCACCTGACGTCTAAGAAACCATTATTATCATGACATTAACCTATAAAAATAGGCG
TATCACGAGGCCCTTTCGTCTCGCGCGTTTCGGTGATGACGGTGAAAACCTCTGACACATGCAGCTCCCG
GAGACGGTCACAGCTTGTCTGTAAGCGGATGCCGGGAGCAGACAAGCCCGTCAGGGCGCGTCAGCGGGTG
TTGGCGGGTGTCGGGGCTGGCTTAACTATGCGGCATCAGAGCAGATTGTACTGAGAGTGCACCATAAAAT
TGTAAACGTTAATATTTTGTTAAAATTCGCGTTAAATTTTTGTTAAATCAGCTCATTTTTTAACCAATAG
ACCGAAATCGGCAAAATCCCTTATAAATCAAAAGAATAGCCCGAGATAGAGT
[37 nt withheld, positions 2783-2819]
AAAGAACGTGGACTCCAACGTCAAAGG
[141 nt withheld, positions 2847-2987]
G
[46 nt withheld, positions 2989-3034]
A
[95 nt withheld, positions 3036-3130]
TATGCGGTGTGAAATACCGCACAGATGCGTAAGGAGAAAATACCGCATCAGGCGCCATTCGCCATTCAGG
CTGCGCAACTGTTGGGAAGGGCGATCGGTGCGGGCCTCTTCGCTATTACGCCAGCTGGCGAAAGGGGGAT
GTGCTGCAAGGCGATTAAGTTGGGTAACGCCA
Features (pLannotate 1.2.2; 14 found; start..end, strand, type, name):
    101..121     +  misc_feature   BioBrick prefix: BioBrick prefix for parts that do not start with "ATG"
    157..177     +  misc_feature   BioBrick suffix: universal suffix for all parts
    273..289     -  protein_bind   lac operator: The lac repressor binds to the lac operator to inhibit transcription in E. coli. This inhibition can be relieved by adding lactose or isopropyl-β-D-thiogalactopyranoside (IPTG). lac repressor encoded by lacI
    297..327     -  promoter       lac promoter: promoter for the E. coli lac operon
    342..363     -  protein_bind   CAP binding site: CAP binding activates transcription in the presence of cAMP. E. coli catabolite activator protein
    376..468     -  CDS            lacI (fragment): lac repressor; lacI; The lac repressor binds to the lac operator to inhibit transcription in E. coli. This inhibition can be relieved by adding lactose or isopropyl-β-D-thiogalactopyranoside (IPTG).
    651..1239    -  rep_origin     ori: high-copy-number ColE1/pMB1/pBR322/pUC origin of replication
   1410..2270    -  CDS            AmpR: β-lactamase; bla; confers resistance to ampicillin, carbenicillin, and related antibiotics
   2271..2375    -  promoter       AmpR promoter: bla
   2470..2505    +  CDS            rop (fragment): Rop protein, which maintains plasmids at low copy number; rop
   2607..2656    +  misc_feature   bom (fragment): basis of mobility region from pBR322
   2657..3112    -  rep_origin     f1 ori (sequence partly withheld): f1 bacteriophage origin of replication; arrow indicates direction of (+) strand synthesis
   3131..3182    +  misc_feature   bom (fragment): basis of mobility region from pBR322
   3188..43      -  CDS            lacZα (fragment) (across the origin): LacZα fragment of β-galactosidase; lacZ fragment
