[The description below was written by a language model from this plasmid's Addgene catalogue record and pLannotate feature annotations shown in this document.]
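Description:
GGDest1-Amp is an empty destination vector for synthetic biology, built for Golden Gate assembly of fusion-protein open reading frames in E. coli. Its backbone is V0120 (also called V0100), a pUC19 derivative. To create the destination site, the backbone was opened with EcoRI and PstI and a short double-stranded oligonucleotide carrying a Kozak sequence and two BbsI sites was ligated in. BbsI is a type IIS enzyme that cuts outside its recognition sequence, so digestion releases the sites and leaves custom overhangs into which several ORF modules can be ligated in order in a single reaction. The catalogue lists the cloning method as Gateway, but the purpose and the backbone modifications describe Golden Gate cloning, and no Gateway recombination sites are annotated.

The feature table, generated from a full sequence of about 3.3 kb, places a BioBrick prefix and suffix closely flanking the assembly site. This fits the stated aim of producing an ORF insert that can then be transferred into pcDNA3.1+ or handled as a BioBrick RFC23-compatible part. The plasmid has no promoter intended to drive the insert. The nearby lac promoter, lac operator, CAP binding site and lacZα and lacI fragments are remnants of the pUC19 parent, as are the small rop and bom fragments. Propagation relies on the high-copy ColE1/pUC origin, with ampicillin selection from the β-lactamase gene and its own promoter, and an f1 origin is also present. M13 forward and reverse primer sites allow sequencing across assembled inserts. The associated publication applies the system to rapid single-pot assembly of modular chromatin proteins for epigenetic engineering.
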