Addgene plasmid #157649: GGDest1-Amp
Purpose: (Empty Backbone) Golden Gate assembly of a pcDNA3.1+ or BioBrick RFC23 compatible fusion-protein ORF insert
Depositing lab: Karmella Haynes. Depositing organization: Emory University. Publication: Rapid Single-Pot Assembly of Modular Chromatin Proteins for Epigenetic Engineering. Haynes KA, Priode JH. Methods Mol Biol. 2023;2599:191-214. doi: 10.1007/978-1-0716-2847-8_14. PubMed 36427151.
Backbone
  Vector backbone: V0120
  Backbone size (bp): 3280
  Modifications to backbone: V0120 was linearized with EcoRI and PstI. A dsOligo insert (Kozak, BbsI, BbsI) with EcoRI and PstI overhangs was ligated into the V0120 backbone. V0120 (aka V0100) was derived from pUC19 (C. Ajo-Franklin, Pam Silver lab, Harvard).
  Vector type: Synthetic Biology
  Promoter: none
Growth in bacteria
  Bacterial resistance: Ampicillin, 100 μg/mL
  Growth temperature: 37°C
  Growth strain: DH5alpha
  Copy number: High Copy
Gene/Insert
  Cloning method: Gateway Cloning
  Sequencing primers: 5′ M13 forward (5'-GTAAAACGACGGCCAG); 3′ M13 reverse (5'-CAGGAAACAGCTATGAC)
Terms and licenses: Academic/Nonprofit Terms; Industry Terms: Not Available to Industry
Depositor comments: The annotated sequence is also available at the Haynes lab Benchling site: https://benchling.com/s/seq-Bfq7JnqXQUJ4iYphs3Vf. Please visit https://doi.org/10.17504/protocols.io.brgcm3sw for the protocol.
How to cite: GGDest1-Amp was a gift from Karmella Haynes (Addgene plasmid # 157649 ; http://n2t.net/addgene:157649 ; RRID:Addgene_157649)
